>Addgene plasmid #207277 | pHCMV_GTOV_GPC | addgene full sequence | sequence record 407406 | Addgene NGS Result
GCGGCCGCTCTAGAGAGCTTGGCCCATTGCATACGTTGTATCCATATCATAATATGTACATTTATATTGG
CTCATGTCCAACATTACCGCCATGTTGACATTGATTATTGACTAGTTATTAATAGTAATCAATTACGGGG
TCATTAGTTCATAGCCCATATATGGAGTTCCGCGTTACATAACTTACGGTAAATGGCCCGCCTGGCTGAC
CGCCCAACGACCCCCGCCCATTGACGTCAATAATGACGTATGTTCCCATAGTAACGCCAATAGGGACTTT
CCATTGACGTCAATGGGTGGAGTATTTACGGTAAACTGCCCACTTGGCAGTACATCAAGTGTATCATATG
CCAAGTACGCCCCCTATTGACGTCAATGACGGTAAATGGCCCGCCTGGCATTATGCCCAGTACATGACCT
TATGGGACTTTCCTACTTGGCAGTACATCTACGTATTAGTCATCGCTATTACCATGGTGATGCGGTTTTG
GCAGTACATCAATGGGCGTGGATAGCGGTTTGACTCACGGGGATTTCCAAGTCTCCACCCCATTGACGTC
AATGGGAGTTTGTTTTGGCACCAAAATCAACGGGACTTTCCAAAATGTCGTAACAACTCCGCCCCATTGA
CGCAAATGGGCGGTAGGCGTGTACGGTGGGAGGTCTATATAAGCAGAGCTCGTTTAGTGAACCGTCAGAT
CGCCTGGACACGCCATCCACGCTGTTTTGACCTCCATAGATGACACCGGGACCGATCCAGCCTCCGGTCG
ACCGATCCTGAGAACTTCAGGGTGAGTTTGGGGACCCTTGATTGTTCTTTCTTTTTCGCTATTGTAAAAT
TCATGTTATATGGAGGGGGCAAAGTTTTCAGGGTGTTGTTTAGAATGGGAAGATGTCCCTTGTATCACCA
TGGACCCTCATGATAATTTTGTTTCTTTCACTTTCTACTCTGTTGACAACCATTGTCTCCTCTTATTTTC
TTTTCATTTTCTGTAACTTTTTCGTTAAACTTTAGCTTGCATTTGTAACGAATTTTTAAATTCACTTTTG
TTTATTTGTCAGATTGTAAGTACTTTCTCTAATCACTTTTTTTTCAAGGCAATCAGGGTATATTATATTG
TACTTCAGCACAGTTTTAGAGAACAATTGTTATAATTAAATGATAAGGTAGAATATTTCTGCATATAAAT
TCTGGCTGGCGTGGAAATATTCTTATTGGTAGAAACAACTACACCCTGGTCATCATCCTGCCTTTCTCTT
TATGGTTACAATGATATACACTGTTTGAGATGAGGATAAAATACTCTGAGTCCAAACCGGGCCCCTCTGC
TAACCATGTTCATGCCTTCTTCTCTTTCCTACAGCTCCTGGGCAACGTGCTGGTTGTTGTGCTGTCTCAT
CATTTTGGCAAAGAATTCGCCACCATGGGACAGCTGATCTCCTTCTTCCAAGACATTCCCATTTTCTTCG
AGGAGGCCCTCAATGTCGCCCTCGCTGTGGTGACACTGCTCGCCATCATCAAGGGCATCGTCAACGTGTG
GAAGAGCGGCATTCTGCAGCTGTTTGTGTTCCTCGTGCTGGCTGGCAGAAGCTGCTCCTTCAAAGTGGGC
CACCACACCAATTTCGAGAGCTTCACCGTGAAGCTGGGCGGCGTGTTCCACGAACTGCCCAGCCTCTGTA
GGGTCAACAACTCCTACTCTCTGATTAGACTGAGCCACAACTCCAATCAAGCTCTGTCCGTCGAGTATGT
GGACGTGCATCCCGTCCTCTGTAGCAGCAGCCCCACCATTCTGGACAACTATACCCAGTGCATCAAGGGA
AGCCCCGAGTTCGACTGGATTCTGGGCTGGACAATTAAGGGACTGGGCCATGACTTCCTCAGAGACCCTA
GGATCTGCTGCGAGCCCAAAAAGACCACCAACGTCGAGTTCACCTTTCAGCTGAATCTGACAGACAGCCC
CGAGACACACCACTATAGAAGCAAAATTGAGGTGGGCATTAGACATCTGTTCGGCAACTACATCACCAAT
GACAGCTACAGCAAGATGTCCGTGGTGATGAGGAACACAACATGGAAGGGCCAGTGCCCTAACAGCCATG
TGAACACCCTCAGATTTCTGGTGAAGAACGCCGGCTATCTGGTGGGAAGAAAGCCTCTGGCTTTCTTCTC
TTGGTCTCTGTCCGACCCCAAAGGAAACGACATGCCCGGCGGATATTGTCTGGAAAGGTGGATGCTCGTG
GCTGGCGATCTCAAGTGTTTCGGCAACACCGCCGTGGCCAAGTGCAATCTGAACCACGACTCCGAGTTCT
GCGACATGCTGAGACTGTTCGATTTCAATAAAAACGCCATCGAAAAGCTCAATAACCAGACCAAGACCGC
TGTGAACATGCTGACCCACAGCATCAATTCTCTGATCAGCGACAACCTCCTCATGAGGAACAAGCTGAAG
GAGATCCTCAAGGTGCCCTACTGCAACTACACAAGATTCTGGTACATCAACCACACCAAGAGCGGCGAGC
ACTCTCTGCCCAGATGCTGGCTGGTGTCCAACGGCTCCTATCTGAACGAGAGCGACTTTAGAAATGAGTG
GATCCTCGAGTCCGACCATCTGATCGCTGAGATGCTCTCCAAGGAGTACCAAGATAGACAAGGCAAAACC
CCTCTGACACTGGTGGATCTGTGCTTTTGGAGCGCCATCTTCTTCACCACCTCTCTGTTTCTGCATCTGG
TGGGATTTCCCACCCACAGACACATCCAAGGCGGACCTTGCCCTCTGCCTCATAGACTGGACAGAAATGG
AGCTTGCAGATGCGGAAGATATCAGAATCTGGGCAAGCAAGTGACATGGAAGAGGAAACACTGATGTCTT
CCTGGAGCTCCAGTCATTGACTATAACGTCTCAGATCTTTTTCCCTCTGCCAAAAATTATGGGGACATCA
TGAAGCCCCTTGAGCATCTGACTTCTGGCTAATAAAGGAAATTTATTTTCATTGCAATAGTGTGTTGGAA
TTTTTTGTGTCTCTCACTCGGAAGGACATATGGGAGGGCAAATCATTTAAAACATCAGAATGAGTATTTG
GTTTAGAGTTTGGCAACATATGCCCATATGCTGGCTGCCATGAACAAAGGTTGGCTATAAAGAGGTCATC
AGTATATGAAACAGCCCCCTGCTGTCCATTCCTTATTCCATAGAAAAGCCTTGACTTGAGGTTAGATTTT
TTTTATATTTTGTTTTGTGTTATTTTTTTCTTTAACATCCCTAAAATTTTCCTTACATGTTTTACTAGCC
AGATTTTTCCTCCTCTCCTGACTACTCCCAGTCATAGCTGTCCCTCTTCTCTTATGGAGATCCCTCGACG
GATCGGCCGCAATTCGTAATCATGTCATAGCTGTTTCCTGTGTGAAATTGTTATCCGCTCACAATTCCAC
ACAACATACGAGCCGGAAGCATAAAGTGTAAAGCCTGGGGTGCCTAATGAGTGAGCTAACTCACATTAAT
TGCGTTGCGCTCACTGCCCGCTTTCCAGTCGGGAAACCTGTCGTGCCAGCTGCATTAATGAATCGGCCAA
CGCGCGGGGAGAGGCGGTTTGCGTATTGGGCGCTCTTCCGCTTCCTCGCTCACTGACTCGCTGCGCTCGG
TCGTTCGGCTGCGGCGAGCGGTATCAGCTCACTCAAAGGCGGTAATACGGTTATCCACAGAATCAGGGGA
TAACGCAGGAAAGAACATGTGAGCAAAAGGCCAGCAAAAGGCCAGGAACCGTAAAAAGGCCGCGTTGCTG
GCGTTTTTCCATAGGCTCCGCCCCCCTGACGAGCATCACAAAAATCGACGCTCAAGTCAGAGGTGGCGAA
ACCCGACAGGACTATAAAGATACCAGGCGTTTCCCCCTGGAAGCTCCCTCGTGCGCTCTCCTGTTCCGAC
CCTGCCGCTTACCGGATACCTGTCCGCCTTTCTCCCTTCGGGAAGCGTGGCGCTTTCTCATAGCTCACGC
TGTAGGTATCTCAGTTCGGTGTAGGTCGTTCGCTCCAAGCTGGGCTGTGTGCACGAACCCCCCGTTCAGC
CCGACCGCTGCGCCTTATCCGGTAACTATCGTCTTGAGTCCAACCCGGTAAGACACGACTTATCGCCACT
GGCAGCAGCCACTGGTAACAGGATTAGCAGAGCGAGGTATGTAGGCGGTGCTACAGAGTTCTTGAAGTGG
TGGCCTAACTACGGCTACACTAGAAGAACAGTATTTGGTATCTGCGCTCTGCTGAAGCCAGTTACCTTCG
GAAAAAGAGTTGGTAGCTCTTGATCCGGCAAACAAACCACCGCTGGTAGCGGTGGTTTTTTTGTTTGCAA
GCAGCAGATTACGCGCAGAAAAAAAGGATCTCAAGAAGATCCTTTGATCTTTTCTACGGGGTCTGACGCT
CAGTGGAACGAAAACTCACGTTAAGGGATTTTGGTCATGAGATTATCAAAAAGGATCTTCACCTAGATCC
TTTTAAATTAAAAATGAAGTTTTAAATCAATCTAAAGTATATATGAGTAAACTTGGTCTGACAGTTACCA
ATGCTTAATCAGTGAGGCACCTATCTCAGCGATCTGTCTATTTCGTTCATCCATAGTTGCCTGACTCCCC
GTCGTGTAGATAACTACGATACGGGAGGGCTTACCATCTGGCCCCAGTGCTGCAATGATACCGCGAGACC
CACGCTCACCGGCACCAGATTTATCAGCAATAAACCAGCCAGCCGGAAGGGCCGAGCGCAGAAGTGGTCC
TGCAACTTTATCCGCCTCCATCCAGTCTATTAATTGTTGCCGGGAAGCTAGAGTAAGTAGTTCGCCAGTT
AATAGTTTGCGCAACGTTGTTGCCATTGCTACAGGCATCGTGGTGTCACGCTCGTCGTTTGGTATGGCTT
CATTCAGCTCCGGTTCCCAACGATCAAGGCGAGTTACATGATCCCCCATGTTGTGCAAAAAAGCGGTTAG
CTCCTTCGGTCCTCCGATCGTTGTCAGAAGTAAGTTGGCCGCAGTGTTATCACTCATGGTTATGGCAGCA
CTGCATAATTCTCTTACTGTCATGCCATCCGTAAGATGCTTTTCTGTGACTGGTGAGTACTCAACCAAGT
CATTCTGAGAATAGTGTATGCGGCGACCGAGTTGCTCTTGCCCGGCGTCAATACGGGATAATACCGCGCC
ACATAGCAGAACTTTAAAAGTGCTCATCATTGGAAAACGTTCTTCGGGGCGAAAACTCTCAAGGATCTTA
CCGCTGTTGAGATCCAGTTCGATGTAACCCACTCGTGCACCCAACTGATCTTCAGCATCTTTTACTTTCA
CCAGCGTTTCTGGGTGAGCAAAAACAGGAAGGCAAAATGCCGCAAAAAAGGGAATAAGGGCGACACGGAA
ATGTTGAATACTCATACTCTTCCTTTTTCAATATTATTGAAGCATTTATCAGGGTTATTGTCTCATGAGC
GGATACATATTTGAATGTATTTAGAAAAATAAACAAATAGGGGTTCCGCGCACATTTCCCCGAAAAGTGC
CACCTAAATTGTAAGCGTTAATATTTTGTTAAAATTCGCGTTAAATTTTTGTTAAATCAGCTCATTTTTT
AACCAATAGGCCGAAATCGGCAAAATCCCTTATAAATCAAAAGAATAGACCGAGATAGGGT
[37 nt withheld, positions 5662-5698]
AAAGAACGTGGACTCCAACGTCAAAGG
[49 nt withheld, positions 5726-5774]
T
[91 nt withheld, positions 5776-5866]
G
[124 nt withheld, positions 5868-5991]
CCCATTCGCCATTCAGGCTGCGCAACTGTTGGGAAGGGCGATCGGTGCGGGCCTCTTCGCTATTACGCCA
GCTGGCGAAAGGGGGATGTGCTGCAAGGCGATTAAGTTGGGTAACGCCAGGGTTTTCCCAGTCACGACGT
TGTAAAACGACGGCCAGTGAGCGCGCGTAATACGACTCACTATAGGGCGAATTGGAGCTCCACCGCGGTG
Features (pLannotate 1.2.2; 16 found; start..end, strand, type, name):
     97..476     +  enhancer       CMV enhancer: human cytomegalovirus immediate early enhancer
    477..680     +  promoter       CMV promoter: human cytomegalovirus (CMV) immediate early promoter
    792..1364    +  intron         β-globin intron: intron from rabbit β-globin gene
   1425..2861    +  CDS            GPC: GLYC_GTOVV - Also known as GP-C. Experimental evidence at protein level: Swiss-Prot protein existence level 1. Stable signal peptide (SSP): cleaved and functions as a signal peptide. In addition, it is also retained as the third component of the GP complex. The SSP is required for efficient glycoprotein expression, post-translational maturation cleavage of GP1 and GP2, glycoprotein transport to the cell surface plasma membrane, formation of infectious virus particles, and acid pH-dependent glycoprotein- mediated cell fusion. From Guanarito mammarenavirus (isolate Human/Venezuela/NH-95551/1990)
   2971..3026    +  polyA_signal   β-globin poly(A) signal: rabbit β-globin polyadenylation signal (Gil and Proudfoot, 1987)
   3408..3424    -  protein_bind   lac operator: The lac repressor binds to the lac operator to inhibit transcription in E. coli. This inhibition can be relieved by adding lactose or isopropyl-β-D-thiogalactopyranoside (IPTG). lac repressor encoded by lacI
   3432..3462    -  promoter       lac promoter: promoter for the E. coli lac operon
   3477..3498    -  protein_bind   CAP binding site: CAP binding activates transcription in the presence of cAMP. E. coli catabolite activator protein
   3511..3603    -  CDS            lacI (fragment): lac repressor; lacI; The lac repressor binds to the lac operator to inhibit transcription in E. coli. This inhibition can be relieved by adding lactose or isopropyl-β-D-thiogalactopyranoside (IPTG).
   3786..4374    -  rep_origin     ori: high-copy-number ColE1/pMB1/pBR322/pUC origin of replication
   4545..5405    -  CDS            AmpR: β-lactamase; bla; confers resistance to ampicillin, carbenicillin, and related antibiotics
   5406..5510    -  promoter       AmpR promoter: bla
   5563..5991    -  rep_origin     f1 ori (sequence partly withheld): f1 bacteriophage origin of replication; arrow indicates direction of (+) strand synthesis
   5996..6151    -  CDS            lacZα (fragment): LacZα fragment of β-galactosidase; lacZ fragment
   6159..6177    +  promoter       T7 promoter: promoter for bacteriophage T7 RNA polymerase
   6186..14      +  misc_feature   MCS (fragment) (across the origin): pBluescript multiple cloning site
