[The description below was written by a language model from this plasmid's Addgene catalogue record and pLannotate feature annotations shown in this document.]
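Description:
pHCMV_GTOV_GPC is a mammalian expression plasmid built on the pHCMV backbone that produces the glycoprotein precursor (GPC) of Guanarito virus, a New World mammarenavirus. The full sequenced record is about 6.2 kb, consistent with a 4.8 kb backbone plus a 1,437 bp insert. In bacteria it is maintained through a high-copy ColE1/pUC-type origin and selected with ampicillin via the β-lactamase gene. The backbone also carries pBluescript-derived remnants, including an f1 phage origin, a T7 promoter, fragments of lacZα and lacI, the lac promoter/operator and a partial multiple cloning site. These play no role in mammalian expression. No mammalian selection marker is annotated, so the plasmid is suited to transient transfection.

The expression cassette consists of the human cytomegalovirus immediate-early enhancer and promoter, followed by a rabbit β-globin intron, which generally improves mRNA processing and expression. Next come the GPC open reading frame and a rabbit β-globin polyadenylation signal. The GPC coding sequence was synthesized with mammalian codon optimization and cloned between EcoRI and BglII sites, both of which are retained. No epitope tag or reporter is annotated. The precursor includes the stable signal peptide, which stays associated with the mature GP1/GP2 complex. This peptide is needed for glycoprotein maturation, surface transport and pH-dependent membrane fusion.

The record states the purpose only as mammalian expression of the GTOV glycoprotein. The associated publication concerns modular envelope design for cell type-specific delivery, which suggests use as an envelope-supplying plasmid for pseudotyping viral or virus-like particles, though the record does not spell out this application.
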