Addgene plasmid #207277: pHCMV_GTOV_GPC
Purpose: Mammalian expression of Guanarito virus GPC protein
Depositing lab: Feng Zhang. Depositing organization: Broad Institute. Publication: Cell type-specific delivery by modular envelope design. Strebinger D, Frangieh CJ, Friedrich MJ, Faure G, Macrae RK, Zhang F. Nat Commun. 2023 Aug 23;14(1):5141. doi: 10.1038/s41467-023-40788-8. PubMed 37612276.
Backbone
  Vector backbone: pHCMV
  Backbone manufacturer: Clontech
  Backbone size w/o insert (bp): 4764
  Vector type: Mammalian Expression
Growth in bacteria
  Bacterial resistance: Ampicillin, 100 μg/mL
  Growth temperature: 37°C
  Growth strain: NEB Stable
  Copy number: High Copy
Gene/Insert
  Gene/Insert name: GTOV_GPC
  Species: Guanarito virus
  Insert size (bp): 1437
  Mutation: mammalian codon optimization
  Promoter: CMV promoter
  Cloning method: Restriction Enzyme; 5′ cloning site EcoRI (not destroyed); 3′ cloning site BglII (not destroyed)
Resource information
  A portion of this plasmid was derived from a plasmid made by: synthesis
Terms and licenses: Academic/Nonprofit Terms; Industry Terms: Not Available to Industry
How to cite: pHCMV_GTOV_GPC was a gift from Feng Zhang (Addgene plasmid # 207277 ; http://n2t.net/addgene:207277 ; RRID:Addgene_207277)
